Addgene plasmid #14747: GFP-ERK1
Depositing lab: Rony Seger. Depositing organization: Weizmann Institute of Science. Publication: Altered regulation of ERK1b by MEK1 and PTP-SL and modified Elk1 phosphorylation by ERK1b are caused by abrogation of the regulatory C-terminal sequence of ERKs. Yung Y, Yao Z, Aebersold DM, Hanoch T, Seger R. J Biol Chem. 2001 Sep 21. 276(38):35280-9. 10.1074/jbc.M105995200 PubMed 11463794.
Backbone
  Vector backbone: pEGFP-C1
  Backbone manufacturer: Clontech
  Backbone size w/o insert (bp): 4700
  Vector type: Mammalian Expression
  Selectable markers: Neomycin (select with G418)
Growth in bacteria
  Bacterial resistance: Kanamycin, 50 μg/mL
  Growth temperature: 37°C
  Growth strain: DH5alpha
  Copy number: High Copy
Gene/Insert
  Gene/Insert name: ERK1
  Species: H. sapiens (human)
  Insert size (bp): 1100
  Entrez Gene: MAPK3 (a.k.a. ERK-1, ERK1, ERT2, HS44KDAP, HUMKER1A, P44ERK1, P44MAPK, PRKM3, p44-ERK1, p44-MAPK)
  Tag / fusion protein: EGFP (N terminal on backbone)
  Cloning method: Restriction Enzyme; 5′ cloning site XhoI (not destroyed); 3′ cloning site EcoRI (not destroyed)
  Sequencing primers: 5′ EGFP-C; 3′ SV40pA-R
Terms and licenses: Academic/Nonprofit Terms; Industry Terms: Not Available to Industry
How to cite: GFP-ERK1 was a gift from Rony Seger (Addgene plasmid # 14747 ; http://n2t.net/addgene:14747 ; RRID:Addgene_14747)
