[The description below was written by a language model from this plasmid's Addgene catalogue record and pLannotate feature annotations shown in this document.]
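Description:
GFP-ERK1 is a mammalian expression plasmid built on the Clontech pEGFP-C1 backbone that produces human ERK1 (MAPK3, p44 MAPK) fused to the C-terminus of EGFP. The ERK1 coding sequence, recorded as roughly 1.1 kb, was inserted between the XhoI and EcoRI sites of the multiple cloning site, both of which are retained. In the assembled 5,810 nt sequence, the human cytomegalovirus immediate early enhancer and promoter drive the EGFP open reading frame, which continues through a short stretch of polylinker into the MAPK3 coding region. The transcript is terminated by the SV40 polyadenylation signal. The annotation tool labels the MAPK3 match as a fragment, so the record does not by itself establish whether every residue of the native protein is present.

The plasmid is propagated in E. coli from a high-copy ColE1/pUC-type origin, and an f1 origin is also present, which allows single-stranded DNA production. A single Tn5 aminoglycoside phosphotransferase gene (NeoR/KanR) provides both selections. It is expressed from the bacterial bla promoter for kanamycin resistance in bacteria, and from the SV40 enhancer/early promoter, with the HSV TK polyadenylation signal, for G418 selection of stably transfected mammalian cells. The short large T antigen, ble and bGH poly(A) fragments in the feature table appear to be incidental backbone matches rather than functional parts.

ERK1 is a serine/threonine kinase of the MAPK/ERK signalling cascade. The fluorescent fusion is suited to constitutive expression in transfected mammalian cells, to following the kinase's subcellular localisation, and to detecting it through the GFP tag. The associated publication concerns regulation of ERK isoforms by MEK1 and PTP-SL and their phosphorylation of Elk1.
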