Features (pLannotate 1.2.2; 16 found; start..end, strand, type, name):
     61..364     +  enhancer       CMV enhancer: human cytomegalovirus immediate early enhancer
    365..568     +  promoter       CMV promoter: human cytomegalovirus (CMV) immediate early promoter
    613..1329    +  CDS            EGFP: EGFP is a basic (constitutively fluorescent) green fluorescent protein published in 1996, derived from Aequorea victoria. It is reported to be a rapidly-maturing weak dimer with moderate acid sensitivity.
   1330..1348    +  misc_feature   MCS (fragment): multiple cloning site
   1351..2379    +  CDS            MAPK3 (fragment): MK03_HUMAN - Also known as ERK1, PRKM3. Experimental evidence at protein level: Swiss-Prot protein existence level 1. Serine/threonine kinase which acts as an essential component of the MAP kinase signal transduction pathway. MAPK1/ERK2 and MAPK3/ERK1 are the 2 MAPKs which play an important role in the MAPK/ERK cascade. They participate also in a signaling cascade initiated by activated KIT and KITLG/SCF. Depending on the cellular context, the MAPK/ERK cascade mediates diverse biological functions such as cell growth, adhesion, survival and differentiation through the regulation of transcripti
   2438..2474    +  misc_feature   MCS (fragment): multiple cloning site
   2491..2575    +  CDS            large T antigen (fragment): large T antigen from SV40 (simian virus 40)
   2598..2719    +  polyA_signal   SV40 poly(A) signal: SV40 polyadenylation signal
   2753..3181    -  rep_origin     f1 ori (sequence partly withheld): f1 bacteriophage origin of replication; arrow indicates direction of (+) strand synthesis
   3208..3312    +  promoter       AmpR promoter: bla
   3314..3671    +  promoter       SV40 promoter: SV40 enhancer and early promoter
   3706..4500    +  CDS            NeoR/KanR: aminoglycoside phosphotransferase from Tn5; aph(3')-II (or nptII); confers resistance to neomycin, kanamycin, and G418 (Geneticin®)
   4521..4673    +  CDS            ble (fragment): BLE_KLEPN - Experimental evidence at protein level: Swiss-Prot protein existence level 1. Binding protein with a strong affinity to the bleomycin family of antibiotics. Binds to CL990; an antimitotic-antibiotic compound. From Klebsiella pneumoniae.
   4732..4779    +  polyA_signal   HSV TK poly(A) signal: herpes simplex virus thymidine kinase polyadenylation signal (Cole and Stacy, 1985)
   4870..4886    -  polyA_signal   bGH poly(A) signal (fragment): bovine growth hormone polyadenylation signal
   5108..5696    +  rep_origin     ori: high-copy-number ColE1/pMB1/pBR322/pUC origin of replication
>Addgene plasmid #14747 | GFP-ERK1 | addgene full sequence | sequence record 140665 | Addgene assembled sequence
TAGTTATTAATAGTAATCAATTACGGGGTCATTAGTTCATAGCCCATATATGGAGTTCCGCGTTACATAA
CTTACGGTAAATGGCCCGCCTGGCTGACCGCCCAACGACCCCCGCCCATTGACGTCAATAATGACGTATG
TTCCCATAGTAACGCCAATAGGGACTTTCCATTGACGTCAATGGGTGGAGTATTTACGGTAAACTGCCCA
CTTGGCAGTACATCAAGTGTATCATATGCCAAGTACGCCCCCTATTGACGTCAATGACGGTAAATGGCCC
GCCTGGCATTATGCCCAGTACATGACCTTATGGGACTTTCCTACTTGGCAGTACATCTACGTATTAGTCA
TCGCTATTACCATGGTGATGCGGTTTTGGCAGTACATCAATGGGCGTGGATAGCGGTTTGACTCACGGGG
ATTTCCAAGTCTCCACCCCATTGACGTCAATGGGAGTTTGTTTTGGCACCAAAATCAACGGGACTTTCCA
AAATGTCGTAACAACTCCGCCCCATTGACGCAAATGGGCGGTAGGCGTGTACGGTGGGAGGTCTATATAA
GCAGAGCTGGTTTAGTGAACCGTCAGATCCGCTAGCGCTACCGGTCGCCACCATGGTGAGCAAGGGCGAG
GAGCTGTTCACCGGGGTGGTGCCCATCCTGGTCGAGCTGGACGGCGACGTAAACGGCCACAAGTTCAGCG
TGTCCGGCGAGGGCGAGGGCGATGCCACCTACGGCAAGCTGACCCTGAAGTTCATCTGCACCACCGGCAA
GCTGCCCGTGCCCTGGCCCACCCTCGTGACCACCCTGACCTACGGCGTGCAGTGCTTCAGCCGCTACCCC
GACCACATGAAGCAGCACGACTTCTTCAAGTCCGCCATGCCCGAAGGCTACGTCCAGGAGCGCACCATCT
TCTTCAAGGACGACGGCAACTACAAGACCCGCGCCGAGGTGAAGTTCGAGGGCGACACCCTGGTGAACCG
CATCGAGCTGAAGGGCATCGACTTCAAGGAGGACGGCAACATCCTGGGGCACAAGCTGGAGTACAACTAC
AACAGCCACAACGTCTATATCATGGCCGACAAGCAGAAGAACGGCATCAAGGTGAACTTCAAGATCCGCC
ACAACATCGAGGACGGCAGCGTGCAGCTCGCCGACCACTACCAGCAGAACACCCCCATCGGCGACGGCCC
CGTGCTGCTGCCCGACAACCACTACCTGAGCACCCAGTCCGCCCTGAGCAAAGACCCCAACGAGAAGCGC
GATCACATGGTCCTGCTGGAGTTCGTGACCGCCGCCGGGATCACTCTCGGCATGGACGAGCTGTACAAGT
CCGGACTCAGATCTCGAGTGGCGGCGGCGGCGGCTCAGGGGGGCGGGGGCGGGGAGCCCCGTAGAACCGA
GGGGGTCGGCCCGGGGGTCCCGGGGGAGGTGGAGATGGTGAAGGGGCAGCCGTTCGACGTGGGCCCGCGC
TACACGCAGTTGCAGTACATCGGCGAGGGCGCGTACGGCATGGTCAGCTCGGCCTATGACCACGTGCGCA
AGACTCGCGTGGCCATCAAGAAGATCAGCCCCTTCGAACATCAGACCTACTGCCAGCGCACGCTCCGGGA
GATCCAGATCCTGCTGCGCTTCCGCCATGAGAATGTCATCGGCATCCGAGACATTCTGCGGGCGTCCACC
CTGGAAGCCATGAGAGATGTCTACATTGTGCAGGACCTGATGGAGACTGACCTGTACAAGTTGCTGAAAA
GCCAGCAGCTGAGCAATGACCATATCTGCTACTTCCTCTACCAGATCCTGCGGGGCCTCAAGTACATCCA
CTCCGCCAACGTGCTCCACCGAGATCTAAAGCCCTCCAACCTGCTCATCAACACCACCTGCGACCTTAAG
ATTTGTGATTTCGGCCTGGCCCGGATTGCCGATCCTGAGCATGACCACACCGGCTTCCTGACGGAGTATG
TGGCTACGCGCTGGTACCGGGCCCCAGAGATCATGCTGAACTCCAAGGGCTATACCAAGTCCATCGACAT
CTGGTCTGTGGGCTGCATTCTGGCTGAGATGCTCTCTAACCGGCCCATCTTCCCTGGCAAGCACTACCTG
GATCAGCTCAACCACATTCTGGGCATCCTGGGCTCCCCATCCCAGGAGGACCTGAATTGTATCATCAACA
TGAAGGCCCGAAACTACCTACAGTCTCTGCCCTCCAAGACCAAGGTGGCTTGGGCCAAGCTTTTCCCCAA
GTCAGACTCCAAAGCCCTTGACCTGCTGGACCGGATGTTAACCTTTAACCCCAATAAACGGATCACAGTG
GAGGAAGCGCTGGCTCACCCCTACCTGGAGCAGTACTATGACCCGACGGATGAGGTGGGCCAGTCCCCAG
CAGCAGTGGGGCTGGGGGCAGGGGAGCAGGGGGGCACGTAGGCATCCCCCATGCCAGGAATTCTGCAGTC
GACGGTACCGCGGGCCCGGGATCCACCGGATCTAGATAACTGATCATAATCAGCCATACCACATTTGTAG
AGGTTTTACTTGCTTTAAAAAACCTCCCACACCTCCCCCTGAACCTGAAACATAAAATGAATGCAATTGT
TGTTGTTAACTTGTTTATTGCAGCTTATAATGGTTACAAATAAAGCAATAGCATCACAAATTTCACAAAT
AAAGCATTTTTTTCACTGCATTCTAGTTGTGGTTTGTCCAAACTCATCAATGTATCTTAACGCGTAAATT
GTAAGCGTTAATATTTTGTTAAAATTCGCGTTAAATTTTTGTTAAATCAGCTCATTTTTTAACCAATAGG
CCGAAATCGGCAAAATCCCTTATAAATCAAAAGAATAGACCGAGATAGGGT
[37 nt withheld, positions 2852-2888]
AAAGAACGTGGACTCCAACGTCAAAGG
[49 nt withheld, positions 2916-2964]
T
[91 nt withheld, positions 2966-3056]
G
[124 nt withheld, positions 3058-3181]
CAGGTGGCACTTTTCGGGGAAATGTGCGCGGAACCCCTATTTGTTTATTTTTCTAAATACATTCAAATAT
GTATCCGCTCATGAGACAATAACCCTGATAAATGCTTCAATAATATTGAAAAAGGAAGAGTCCTGAGGCG
GAAAGAACCAGCTGTGGAATGTGTGTCAGTTAGGGTGTGGAAAGTCCCCAGGCTCCCCAGCAGGCAGAAG
TATGCAAAGCATGCATCTCAATTAGTCAGCAACCAGGTGTGGAAAGTCCCCAGGCTCCCCAGCAGGCAGA
AGTATGCAAAGCATGCATCTCAATTAGTCAGCAACCATAGTCCCGCCCCTAACTCCGCCCATCCCGCCCC
TAACTCCGCCCAGTTCCGCCCATTCTCCGCCCCATGGCTGACTAATTTTTTTTATTTATGCAGAGGCCGA
GGCCGCCTCGGCCTCTGAGCTATTCCAGAAGTAGTGAGGAGGCTTTTTTGGAGGCCTAGGCTTTTGCAAA
GATCGATCAAGAGACAGGATGAGGATCGTTTCGCATGATTGAACAAGATGGATTGCACGCAGGTTCTCCG
GCCGCTTGGGTGGAGAGGCTATTCGGCTATGACTGGGCACAACAGACAATCGGCTGCTCTGATGCCGCCG
TGTTCCGGCTGTCAGCGCAGGGGCGCCCGGTTCTTTTTGTCAAGACCGACCTGTCCGGTGCCCTGAATGA
ACTGCAAGACGAGGCAGCGCGGCTATCGTGGCTGGCCACGACGGGCGTTCCTTGCGCAGCTGTGCTCGAC
GTTGTCACTGAAGCGGGAAGGGACTGGCTGCTATTGGGCGAAGTGCCGGGGCAGGATCTCCTGTCATCTC
ACCTTGCTCCTGCCGAGAAAGTATCCATCATGGCTGATGCAATGCGGCGGCTGCATACGCTTGATCCGGC
TACCTGCCCATTCGACCACCAAGCGAAACATCGCATCGAGCGAGCACGTACTCGGATGGAAGCCGGTCTT
GTCGATCAGGATGATCTGGACGAAGAGCATCAGGGGCTCGCGCCAGCCGAACTGTTCGCCAGGCTCAAGG
CGAGCATGCCCGACGGCGAGGATCTCGTCGTGACCCATGGCGATGCCTGCTTGCCGAATATCATGGTGGA
AAATGGCCGCTTTTCTGGATTCATCGACTGTGGCCGGCTGGGTGTGGCGGACCGCTATCAGGACATAGCG
TTGGCTACCCGTGATATTGCTGAAGAGCTTGGCGGCGAATGGGCTGACCGCTTCCTCGTGCTTTACGGTA
TCGCCGCTCCCGATTCGCAGCGCATCGCCTTCTATCGCCTTCTTGACGAGTTCTTCTGAGCGGGACTCTG
GGGTTCGAAATGACCGACCAAGCGACGCCCAACCTGCCATCACGAGATTTCGATTCCACCGCCGCCTTCT
ATGAAAGGTTGGGCTTCGGAATCGTTTTCCGGGACGCCGGCTGGATGATCCTCCAGCGCGGGGATCTCAT
GCTGGAGTTCTTCGCCCACCCTAGGGGGAGGCTAACTGAAACACGGAAGGAGACAATACCGGAAGGAACC
CGCGCTATGACGGCAATAAAAAGACAGAATAAAACGCACGGTGTTGGGTCGTTTGTTCATAAACGCGGGG
TTCGGTCCCAGGGCTGGCACTCTGTCGATACCCCACCGAGACCCCATTGGGGCCAATACGCCCGCGTTTC
TTCCTTTTCCCCACCCCACCCCCCAAGTTCGGGTGAAGGCCCAGGGCTCGCAGCCAACGTCGGGGCGGCA
GGCCCTGCCATAGCCTCAGGTTACTCATATATACTTTAGATTGATTTAAAACTTCATTTTTAATTTAAAA
GGATCTAGGTGAAGATCCTTTTTGATAATCTCATGACCAAAATCCCTTAACGTGAGTTTTCGTTCCACTG
AGCGTCAGACCCCGTAGAAAAGATCAAAGGATCTTCTTGAGATCCTTTTTTTCTGCGCGTAATCTGCTGC
TTGCAAACAAAAAAACCACCGCTACCAGCGGTGGTTTGTTTGCCGGATCAAGAGCTACCAACTCTTTTTC
CGAAGGTAACTGGCTTCAGCAGAGCGCAGATACCAAATACTGTCCTTCTAGTGTAGCCGTAGTTAGGCCA
CCACTTCAAGAACTCTGTAGCACCGCCTACATACCTCGCTCTGCTAATCCTGTTACCAGTGGCTGCTGCC
AGTGGCGATAAGTCGTGTCTTACCGGGTTGGACTCAAGACGATAGTTACCGGATAAGGCGCAGCGGTCGG
GCTGAACGGGGGGTTCGTGCACACAGCCCAGCTTGGAGCGAACGACCTACACCGAACTGAGATACCTACA
GCGTGAGCTATGAGAAAGCGCCACGCTTCCCGAAGGGAGAAAGGCGGACAGGTATCCGGTAAGCGGCAGG
GTCGGAACAGGAGAGCGCACGAGGGAGCTTCCAGGGGGAAACGCCTGGTATCTTTATAGTCCTGTCGGGT
TTCGCCACCTCTGACTTGAGCGTCGATTTTTGTGATGCTCGTCAGGGGGGCGGAGCCTATGGAAAAACGC
CAGCAACGCGGCCTTTTTACGGTTCCTGGCCTTTTGCTGGCCTTTTGCTCACATGTTCTTTCCTGCGTTA
TCCCCTGATTCTGTGGATAACCGTATTACCGCCATGCAT
