>Addgene plasmid #14747 | GFP-ERK1 | depositor partial sequence | sequence record 37679 | ERK1
TGGACGCGGGTCCTGCTGGTTCGTGACCGCCGCCGGGATCCTCTCGGCATGGACGAGCTGTACAAGTCCG
GACTCAGATCTCGAGTGGCGGCGGCGGCGGCTCAGGGGGGCGGGGGCGGGGAGCCCCGTAGAACCGAGGG
GGTCGGCCCGGGGGTCCCGGGGGAGGTGGAGATGGTGAAGGGGCAGCCGTTCGACGTGGGCCCGCGCTAC
ACGCAGTTGCAGTACATCGGCGAGGGCGCGTACGGCATGGTCAGCTCGGCCTATGACCACGTGCGCAAGA
CTCGCGTGGCCATCAAGAAGATCAGCCCCTTCGAACATCAGACCTACTGCCAGCGCACGCTCCGGGAGAT
CCAGATCCTGCTGCGCTTCCGCCATGAGAATGTCATCGGCATCCGAGACATTCTGCGGGCGTCCACCCTG
GAAGCCATGAGAGATGTCTACATTGTGCAGGACCTGATGGAGACTGACCTGTACAAGTTGCTGAAAAGCC
AGCAGCTGAGCAATGACCATATCTGCTACTTCCTCTACCAGATCCTGCGGGGCCTCAAGTACATCCACTC
CGCCAACGTGCTCCACCGAGATCTAAAGCCCTCCAACCTGCTCATCAACACCACCTGCGACCTTAAGATT
TGTGATTTCGGCCTGGCCCGGATTGCCGATCCTGAGCATGACCACACCGGCTTCCTGACGGAGTATGTGG
CTACGCGCTGGTACCGGGCCCCAGAGATCATGCTGAACTCCAAGGGCTATACCAAGTCCATCGACATCTG
GTCTGTGGGCTGCATTCTGGCTGAGATGCTCTCTAACCGGCCCATCTTCCCTGGCAAGCACTACCTGGAT
CAGCTCAACCACATTCTGGGCATCCTGGGCTCCCCATCCCAGGAGGACCTGAATTGTATCATCAACATGA
AGGCCCGAAACTACCTACAGTCTCTGCCCTCCAAGACCAAGGTGGCTTGGGCCAAGCTTTTCCCCAAGTC
AGACTCCAAAGCCCTTGACCTGCTGGACCGGATGTTAACCTTTAACCCCAATAAACGGATCACAGTGGAG
GAAGCGCTGGCTCACCCCTACCTGGAGCAGTACTATGACCCGACGGATGAGGTGGGCCAGTCCCCAGCAG
CAGTGGGGCTGGGGGCAGGGGAGCAGGGGGGCACGTAGGCATCCCCCATGCCAGGAATTCTGCAGTCGAC
GGTACCGCGGGCCCGGGACCACCGGACTAGATAACATATCAGCCATACCACATTGAGGT
