>Addgene plasmid #14747 | GFP-ERK1 | addgene partial sequence | sequence record 43360 | EGFP-C 5'-CATGGTCCTGCTGGAGTTCGTG-3'
TGGCATGGAGAGCTGTACAGTCCGGACTCAGATCTCGAGTGGCGGCGGCGGCGGCTCAGGGGGGCGGGGG
CGGGGAGCCCCGTAGAACCGAGGGGGTCGGCCCGGGGGTCCCGGGGGAGGTGGAGATGGTGAAGGGGCAG
CCGTTCGACGTGGGCCCGCGCTACACGCAGTTGCAGTACATCGGCGAGGGCGCGTACGGCATGGTCAGCT
CGGCCTATGACCACGTGCGCAAGACTCGCGTGGCCATCAAGAAGATCAGCCCCTTCGAACATCAGACCTA
CTGCCAGCGCACGCTCCGGGAGATCCAGATCCTGCTGCGCTTCCGCCATGAGAATGTCATCGGCATCCGA
GACATTCTGCGGGCGTCCACCCTGGAAGCCATGAGAGATGTCTACATTGTGCAGGACCTGATGGAGACTG
ACCTGTACAAGTTGCTGAAAAGCCAGCAGCTGAGCAATGACCATATCTGCTACTTCCTCTACCAGATCCT
GCGGGGCCTCAAGTACATCCACTCCGCCAACGTGCTCCACCGAGATCTAAAGCCCTCCAACCTGCTCATC
AACACCACCTGCGACCTTAAGATTTGTGATTTCGGCCTGGCCCGGATTGCCGATCCTGAGCATGACCACA
CCGGCTTCCTGACGGAGTATGTGGCTACGCGCTGGTACCGGGCCCCAGAGATCATGCTGAACTCCAAGGG
CTATACCAAGTCCATCGACATCTGGTCTGTGGGCTGCATTCTGGCTGAGATGCTCTCTAACCGGCCCATC
TTCCCTGGCAAGCACTACCTGGATCAGCTCAACCACATTCTGGGCATCCTGGGCTCCCCATCCCAGGAGG
ACCTGAATTGTATCATCAACATGAAGGCCCGAAACTACCTACAGTCTCTGCCCTCCAAGACCAA
