>Addgene plasmid #14747 | GFP-ERK1 | addgene partial sequence | sequence record 140663 | SV40pA-R 5'-GAAATTTGTGATGCTATTGC-3'
AGTTAACAACAACAATTGCATTCATTTTATGTTTCAGGTTCAGGGGGAGGTGTGGGAGGTTTTTTAAAGC
AAGTAAAACCTCTACAAATGTGGTATGGCTGATTATGATCAGTTATCTAGATCCGGTGGATCCCGGGCCC
GCGGTACCGTCGACTGCAGAATTCCTGGCATGGGGGATGCCTACGTGCCCCCCTGCTCCCCTGCCCCCAG
CCCCACTGCTGCTGGGGACTGGCCCACCTCATCCGTCGGGTCATAGTACTGCTCCAGGTAGGGGTGAGCC
AGCGCTTCCTCCACTGTGATCCGTTTATTGGGGTTAAAGGTTAACATCCGGTCCAGCAGGTCAAGGGCTT
TGGAGTCTGACTTGGGGAAAAGCTTGGCCCAAGCCACCTTGGTCTTGGAGGGCAGAGACTGTAGGTAGTT
TCGGGCCTTCATGTTGATGATACAATTCAGGTCCTCCTGGGATGGGGAGCCCAGGATGCCCAGAATGTGG
TTGAGCTGATCCAGGTAGTGCTTGCCAGGGAAGATGGGCCGGTTAGAGAGCATCTCAGCCAGAATGCAGC
CCACAGACCAGATGTCGATGGACTTGGTATAGCCCTTGGAGTTCAGCATGATCTCTGGGGCCCGGTACCA
GCGCGTAGCCACATACTCCGTCAGGAAGCCGGTGTGGTCATGCTCAGGATCGGCAATCCGGGCCAGGCCG
AAATCACAAATCTTAAGGTCGCAGGTGGTGTTGATGAGCAGGTTGGAGGGCTTTAGATCTCGGTGGAGCA
CGTTGGCGGAGTGGATGTACTTGAGGCCCCGCAGGATCTGGTAGAGGAAGTAGCAGATATGGTCATTGCT
CA
